>Addgene plasmid #22337 | pCI-MOR31-1 | depositor full sequence | sequence record 10247 | Author sequence
TCAATATTGGCCATTAGCCATATTATTCATTGGTTATATAGCATAAATCAATATTGGCTATTGGCCATTG
CATACGTTGTATCTATATCATAATATGTACATTTATATTGGCTCATGTCCAATATGACCGCCATGTTGGC
ATTGATTATTGACTAGTTATTAATAGTAATCAATTACGGGGTCATTAGTTCATAGCCCATATATGGAGTT
CCGCGTTACATAACTTACGGTAAATGGCCCGCCTGGCTGACCGCCCAACGACCCCCGCCCATTGACGTCA
ATAATGACGTATGTTCCCATAGTAACGCCAATAGGGACTTTCCATTGACGTCAATGGGTGGAGTATTTAC
GGTAAACTGCCCACTTGGCAGTACATCAAGTGTATCATATGCCAAGTCCGCCCCCTATTGACGTCAATGA
CGGTAAATGGCCCGCCTGGCATTATGCCCAGTACATGACCTTACGGGACTTTCCTACTTGGCAGTACATC
TACGTATTAGTCATCGCTATTACCATGGTGATGCGGTTTTGGCAGTACACCAATGGGCGTGGATAGCGGT
TTGACTCACGGGGATTTCCAAGTCTCCACCCCATTGACGTCAATGGGAGTTTGTTTTGGCACCAAAATCA
ACGGGACTTTCCAAAATGTCGTAATAACCCCGCCCCGTTGACGCAAATGGGCGGTAGGCGTGTACGGTGG
GAGGTCTATATAAGCAGAGCTCGTTTAGTGAACCGTCAGATCACTAGAAGCTTTATTGCGGTAGTTTATC
ACAGTTAAATTGCTAACGCAGTCAGTGCTTCTGACACAACAGTCTCGAACTTAAGCTGCAGAAGTTGGTC
GTGAGGCACTGGGCAGGTAAGTATCAAGGTTACAAGACAGGTTTAAGGAGACCAATAGAAACTGGGCTTG
TCGAGACAGAGAAGACTCTTGCGTTTCTGATAGGCACCTATTGGTCTTACTGACATCCACTTTGCCTTTC
TCTCCACAGGTGTCCACTCCCAGTTCAATTACAGCTCTTAAGGCTAGAGTACTTAATACGACTCACTATA
GGCTAGCATGAATGGCACAGAAGGCCCTAACTTCTACGTGCCCTTCTCCAATGCGACGGGTGTGGTACGC
GAATTCACGCGTATGAAGGTGGCCTCTTCCTTTCACAATGACACCAATCCACAGGATGTGTGGTATGTTC
TGATTGGAATTCCAGGACTAGAAGATCTACACTCCTGGATAGCCATCCCCATCTGTTCTATGTACATCGT
GGCTGTCATAGGCAATGTCCTCCTAATCTTCCTGATAGTGACTGAACGCAGTCTGCATGAGCCCATGTAT
TTTTTTCTCTCCATGCTGGCATTAGCAGACCTCCTGCTCTCCACAGCTACAGCCCCCAAGATGCTGGCTA
TCTTCTGGTTTCATTCCAGGGGTATATCCTTTGGTAGTTGTGTGTCCCAAATGTTCTTCATACATTTCAT
CTTTGTGGCAGAGTCTGCTATTCTTCTGGCCATGGCATTTGACCGCTATGTGGCCATCTGTTACCCACTG
AGATACACCACCATCCTTACTTCCTCAGTCATTGGCAAGATTGGCACAGCAGCTGTGGTCAGAAGCTTTC
TCATCTGTTTTCCATTCATCTTCCTGGTATATCGACTTCTGTATTGTGGGAAACACATAATTCCCCATTC
ATACTGTGAGCACATGGGCATTGCCAGATTGGCATGCGACAATATCACTGTCAACATCATATATGGGCTG
ACAATGGCCCTCCTGTCTACTGGGCTAGATATACTACTCATCATTATTTCCTACACCATGATTCTTCGCA
CTGTTTTTCAAATCCCTTCCTGGGCTGCCAGATACAAGGCCCTCAACACATGTGGCTCCCACATCTGTGT
TATTCTTTTATTCTACACTCCTGCATTCTTTTCATTTTTTGCCCATCGCTTTGGAGGCAAAACCGTTCCT
CGCCACATCCACATCCTAGTGGCCAACCTCTACGTGGTGGTGCCCCCAATGCTTAACCCTATCATCTATG
GTGTGAAGACCAAGCAGATCCAAGATCGAGTGGTTTTCCTTTTCTCCTCAGTGAGTACATGTCAACATGA
CAGCAGATGTTAAGCGGCCGCTTCGAGCAGACATGATAAGATACATTGATGAGTTTGGACAAACCACAAC
TAGAATGCAGTGAAAAAAATGCTTTATTTGTGAAATTTGTGATGCTATTGCTTTATTTGTAACCATTATA
AGCTGCAATAAACAAGTTAACAACAACAATTGCATTCATTTTATGTTTCAGGTTCAGGGGGAGATGTGGG
AGGTTTTTTAAAGCAAGTAAAACCTCTACAAATGTGGTAAAATCGATAAGGATCCGGGCTGGCGTAATAG
CGAAGAGGCCCGCACCGATCGCCCTTCCCAACAGTTGCGCAGCCTGAATGGCGAATGG
[124 nt withheld, positions 2439-2562]
C
[91 nt withheld, positions 2564-2654]
A
[49 nt withheld, positions 2656-2704]
CCTTTGACGTTGGAGTCCACGTTCTTT
[37 nt withheld, positions 2732-2768]
ACCCTATCTCGGTCTATTCTTTTGATTTATAAGGGATTTTGCCGATTTCGGCCTATTGGTTAAAAAATGA
GCTGATTTAACAAAAATTTAACGCGAATTTTAACAAAATATTAACGCTTACAATTTCCTGATGCGGTATT
TTCTCCTTACGCATCTGTGCGGTATTTCACACCGCATATGGTGCACTCTCAGTACAATCTGCTCTGATGC
CGCATAGTTAAGCCAGCCCCGACACCCGCCAACACCCGCTGACGCGCCCTGACGGGCTTGTCTGCTCCCG
GCATCCGCTTACAGACAAGCTGTGACCGTCTCCGGGAGCTGCATGTGTCAGAGGTTTTCACCGTCATCAC
CGAAACGCGCGAGACGAAAGGGCCTCGTGATACGCCTATTTTTATAGGTTAATGTCATGATAATAATGGT
TTCTTAGACGTCAGGTGGCACTTTTCGGGGAAATGTGCGCGGAACCCCTATTTGTTTATTTTTCTAAATA
CATTCAAATATGTATCCGCTCATGAGACAATAACCCTGATAAATGCTTCAATAATATTGAAAAAGGAAGA
GTATGAGTATTCAACATTTCCGTGTCGCCCTTATTCCCTTTTTTGCGGCATTTTGCCTTCCTGTTTTTGC
TCACCCAGAAACGCTGGTGAAAGTAAAAGATGCTGAAGATCAGTTGGGTGCACGAGTGGGTTACATCGAA
CTGGATCTCAACAGCGGTAAGATCCTTGAGAGTTTTCGCCCCGAAGAACGTTTTCCAATGATGAGCACTT
TTAAAGTTCTGCTATGTGGCGCGGTATTATCCCGTATTGACGCCGGGCAAGAGCAACTCGGTCGCCGCAT
ACACTATTCTCAGAATGACTTGGTTGAGTACTCACCAGTCACAGAAAAGCATCTTACGGATGGCATGACA
GTAAGAGAATTATGCAGTGCTGCCATAACCATGAGTGATAACACTGCGGCCAACTTACTTCTGACAACGA
TCGGAGGACCGAAGGAGCTAACCGCTTTTTTGCACAACATGGGGGATCATGTAACTCGCCTTGATCGTTG
GGAACCGGAGCTGAATGAAGCCATACCAAACGACGAGCGTGACACCACGATGCCTGTAGCAATGGCAACA
ACGTTGCGCAAACTATTAACTGGCGAACTACTTACTCTAGCTTCCCGGCAACAATTAATAGACTGGATGG
AGGCGGATAAAGTTGCAGGACCACTTCTGCGCTCGGCCCTTCCGGCTGGCTGGTTTATTGCTGATAAATC
TGGAGCCGGTGAGCGTGGGTCTCGCGGTATCATTGCAGCACTGGGGCCAGATGGTAAGCCCTCCCGTATC
GTAGTTATCTACACGACGGGGAGTCAGGCAACTATGGATGAACGAAATAGACAGATCGCTGAGATAGGTG
CCTCACTGATTAAGCATTGGTAACTGTCAGACCAAGTTTACTCATATATACTTTAGATTGATTTAAAACT
TCATTTTTAATTTAAAAGGATCTAGGTGAAGATCCTTTTTGATAATCTCATGACCAAAATCCCTTAACGT
GAGTTTTCGTTCCACTGAGCGTCAGACCCCGTAGAAAAGATCAAAGGATCTTCTTGAGATCCTTTTTTTC
TGCGCGTAATCTGCTGCTTGCAAACAAAAAAACCACCGCTACCAGCGGTGGTTTGTTTGCCGGATCAAGA
GCTACCAACTCTTTTTCCGAAGGTAACTGGCTTCAGCAGAGCGCAGATACCAAATACTGTTCTTCTAGTG
TAGCCGTAGTTAGGCCACCACTTCAAGAACTCTGTAGCACCGCCTACATACCTCGCTCTGCTAATCCTGT
TACCAGTGGCTGCTGCCAGTGGCGATAAGTCGTGTCTTACCGGGTTGGACTCAAGACGATAGTTACCGGA
TAAGGCGCAGCGGTCGGGCTGAACGGGGGGTTCGTGCACACAGCCCAGCTTGGAGCGAACGACCTACACC
GAACTGAGATACCTACAGCGTGAGCTATGAGAAAGCGCCACGCTTCCCGAAGGGAGAAAGGCGGACAGGT
ATCCGGTAAGCGGCAGGGTCGGAACAGGAGAGCGCACGAGGGAGCTTCCAGGGGGAAACGCCTGGTATCT
TTATAGTCCTGTCGGGTTTCGCCACCTCTGACTTGAGCGTCGATTTTTGTGATGCTCGTCAGGGGGGCGG
AGCCTATGGAAAAACGCCAGCAACGCGGCCTTTTTACGGTTCCTGGCCTTTTGCTGGCCTTTTGCTCACA
TGGCTCGACAGATCT
Features (pLannotate 1.2.2; 15 found; start..end, strand, type, name):
    140..517     +  enhancer       CMV enhancer: human cytomegalovirus immediate early enhancer
    519..718     +  promoter       CMV promoter: human cytomegalovirus (CMV) immediate early promoter
    857..989     +  intron         chimeric intron: chimera between introns from human β-globin and immunoglobulin heavy chain genes
   1034..1052    +  promoter       T7 promoter: promoter for bacteriophage T7 RNA polymerase
   1058..1120    +  CDS            RHO (fragment): OPSD_LITPI - Experimental evidence at protein level: Swiss-Prot protein existence level 1. Photoreceptor required for image-forming vision at low light intensity. Required for photoreceptor cell viability after birth (By similarity). Light-induced isomerization of 11-cis to all-trans retinal triggers a conformational change that activates signaling via G- proteins. Subsequent receptor phosphorylation mediates displacement of the bound G-protein alpha subunit by arrestin and terminates signaling (By similarity). From Lithobates pipiens (Northern leopard frog) (Rana pipiens).
   1184..2074    +  CDS            OR51E2 (fragment): O51E2_HUMAN - Also known as PSGR From Homo sapiens (Human).
   2137..2258    -  polyA_signal   SV40 poly(A) signal: SV40 polyadenylation signal
   2281..2349    -  CDS            large T antigen (fragment): large T antigen from SV40 (simian virus 40)
   2368..2435    +  CDS            lacZα (fragment): LacZα fragment of β-galactosidase; lacZ fragment
   2439..2867    +  rep_origin     f1 ori (sequence partly withheld): f1 bacteriophage origin of replication; arrow indicates direction of (+) strand synthesis
   2895..2994    -  misc_feature   bom (fragment): basis of mobility region from pBR322
   3096..3131    -  CDS            rop (fragment): Rop protein, which maintains plasmids at low copy number; rop
   3226..3330    +  promoter       AmpR promoter: bla
   3331..4191    +  CDS            AmpR: β-lactamase; bla; confers resistance to ampicillin, carbenicillin, and related antibiotics
   4362..4950    +  rep_origin     ori: high-copy-number ColE1/pMB1/pBR322/pUC origin of replication
