[The description below was written by a language model from this plasmid's Addgene catalogue record and pLannotate feature annotations shown in this document.]
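Description:
pCI-MOR31-1 is a mammalian expression plasmid built on the Promega pCI backbone that carries the mouse olfactory receptor MOR31-1 (Olfr67, Mus musculus olfactory receptor 67). It is propagated in E. coli through a high-copy ColE1/pUC-type origin and selected with ampicillin via the β-lactamase gene. An f1 origin is also present, which allows single-stranded DNA production. No mammalian selection marker is annotated, so the plasmid appears suited to transient transfection rather than stable line selection.

The 981 bp receptor insert was cloned between NheI and NotI sites, both retained. Transcription is driven by the human cytomegalovirus immediate early enhancer and promoter. A chimeric β-globin/immunoglobulin intron follows, which generally improves expression of cDNA inserts, and an SV40 polyadenylation signal terminates the message. A T7 promoter just upstream of the coding region permits in vitro transcription and serves as a sequencing primer site. The receptor carries an N-terminal Rho tag, a short segment from the amino terminus of rhodopsin that is commonly fused to odorant receptors to promote their cell-surface expression in heterologous cells and to allow antibody detection.

The automated annotation labels the tag as a frog rhodopsin fragment and the receptor as a fragment of human OR51E2. These are homology-based matches, not the true identities, and the catalogue entry identifies the insert as mouse. The depositor states that the sequence matches one recorded variant of MOR31-1 exactly, with L178H and Y10D differences seen in other variants. The associated publication concerns odor coding across a mammalian receptor repertoire, consistent with use in heterologous ligand-response assays.
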