Addgene plasmid #22337: pCI-MOR31-1
Depositing lab: Hiroaki Matsunami. Depositing organization: Duke University. Publication: Odor coding by a Mammalian receptor repertoire. Saito H, Chi Q, Zhuang H, Matsunami H, Mainland JD. Sci Signal. 2009 . 2(60):ra9. 10.1126/scisignal.2000016 PubMed 19261596.
Backbone
  Vector backbone: pCI
  Backbone manufacturer: Promega
  Backbone size w/o insert (bp): 4006
  Vector type: Mammalian Expression
Growth in bacteria
  Bacterial resistance: Ampicillin, 100 μg/mL
  Growth temperature: 37°C
  Growth strain: DH5alpha
  Copy number: Unknown
Gene/Insert
  Gene/Insert name: MOR31-1 (alt name: Mus musculus olfactory receptor 67)
  Species: M. musculus (mouse)
  Insert size (bp): 981
  GenBank ID: AY317748
  Entrez Gene: Olfr67 (a.k.a. 3'[b]1, 3'beta1, MOR31-1)
  Tag / fusion protein: Rho (N terminal on insert)
  Cloning method: Restriction Enzyme; 5′ cloning site NheI (not destroyed); 3′ cloning site NotI (not destroyed)
  Sequencing primers: 5′ T7; 3′ EBV-rev
Terms and licenses: Academic/Nonprofit Terms; Industry Terms: Not Available to Industry
Depositor comments: The sequence I sent is a 100% match to AY317748 (a variant of MOR31-1) and is the variant we used in the paper. L178H and Y10D are apparent in other variants.
How to cite: pCI-MOR31-1 was a gift from Hiroaki Matsunami (Addgene plasmid # 22337 ; http://n2t.net/addgene:22337 ; RRID:Addgene_22337)
