>Addgene plasmid #22337 | pCI-MOR31-1 | addgene partial sequence | sequence record 28170 | 22337 with T7
CTACTTCTACGTGCCCTTCTCCAATGCGACGGGTGTGGTACGCGAATTCACGCGTATGAAGGTGGCCTCT
TCCTTTCACAATGACACCAATCCACAGGATGTGTGGTATGTTCTGATTGGAATTCCAGGACTAGAAGATC
TACACTCCTGGATAGCCATCCCCATCTGTTCTATGTACATCGTGGCTGTCATAGGCAATGTCCTCCTAAT
CTTCCTGATAGTGACTGAACGCAGTCTGCATGAGCCCATGTATTTTTTTCTCTCCATGCTGGCATTAGCA
GACCTCCTGCTCTCCACAGCTACAGCCCCCAAGATGCTGGCTATCTTCTGGTTTCATTCCAGGGGTATAT
CCTTTGGTAGTTGTGTGTCCCAAATGTTCTTCATACATTTCATCTTTGTGGCAGAGTCTGCTATTCTTCT
GGCCATGGCATTTGACCGCTATGTGGCCATCTGTTACCCACTGAGATACACCACCATCCTTACTTCCTCA
GTCATTGGCAAGATTGGCACAGCAGCTGTGGTCAGAAGCTTTCTCATCTGTTTTCCATTCATCTTCCTGG
TATATCGACTTCTGTATTGTGGGAAACACATAATTCCCCATTCATACTGTGAGCACATGGGCATTGCCAG
ATTGGCATGCGACAATATCACTGTCAACATCATATATGGGCTGACAATGGCCCTCCTGTCTACTGGGCTA
GATATACTACTCATCATTATTTCCTACACCATGATTCTTCGCACTGTTTTTCAAATCCCTTCCTGGGCTG
CCAGATACAAGGCCCTCAACACATGTGGCTCCCACATCTGTGTTATTTCTTTTTATTCTACACTCCTGCA
TTCTTTTTCATTTTTTTGGCCCATCGCTTT
